>Addgene plasmid #63483 | pFusB2-14 | depositor partial sequence | sequence record 105484 | pFUSB2_TC
AGTCTTAAGCGTCTCATGGCCTGACCCCGGACCAAGTGGTGGCTATCGCCAGCAACGGTGGCGGCAAGCA
AGCGCTCGAAACGGTGCAGCGGCTGTTGCCGGTGCTGTGCCAGGACCATGGCCTGACTCCGGACCAAGTG
GTGGCTATCGCCAGCCACGATGGCGGCAAGCAAGCGCTCGAAACGGTGCAGCGGCTGTTGCCGGTGCTGT
GCCAGGACCATGGCCTGACCCCGGACCAAGTGGTGGCTATCGAGACGTC
