>Addgene plasmid #63483 | pFusB2-14 | depositor partial sequence | sequence record 105485 | FusB2
CGTCTCATGGCCTGACCCCGGACCAAGTGGTGGCTATCGAGACCGGCGCCGCTACAGGGCGCGTCCCATT
CGCCATTCAGGCTGCGCAACTGTTGGGAAGGGCGATCGGTGCGGGCCTCTTCGCTATTACGCCAGCTGGC
GAAAGGGGGATGTGCTGCAAGGCGATTAAGTTGGGTAACGCCAGGGTTTTCCCAGTCACGACGTTGTAAA
ACGACGGCCAGTGAGCGCGCGTAATACGACTCACTATAGGGCGAATTGGGTACCGGGCCCCCCCTCGAGG
TCCTCCAGCTTTTGTTCCCTTTAGTGAGGGTTAATTGCGCGCTTGGCGTAATCATGGTCATAGCTGTTTC
CTGTGTGAAATTGTTATCCGCTCACAATTCCACACAACATACGAGCCGGAAGCATAAAGTGTAAAGCCTG
GGGTGCCTAATGAGTGAGCTAACTCACATTAATTGCGTTGCGCTCACTGCCCGCTTTCCACCGGTGGTCT
CAGGACCATGGCCTGACCCCGGACCAAGTGGTGGCTATCGAGACGTCTAGACCAGCCAGGACAGAAATGC
CTCGACTTCGCTGCTACCCAAGGTTGCCGGGTGACGCACACCGTGGAAACGGATGAAGGCACGAACCCAG
TGGACATAAGCCTGTTCGGTTCGTAAGCTGTAATGCAAGTAGCGTATGCGCTCACGCAACTGGTCCAGAA
CCTTGACCGAACGCAGCGGTGGTAACGGCGCAGTGGCGGTTTTCATGGCTTGTTATGACTGTTTTTTTGG
GGTACAGTCTATGCCTCGGGCATCCAAGCAGCAAGCGCGTTACGCCGTGGGTCGATGTTTGATGTTATGG
AGCAGCAACGATGTTACGCAGCAGGGCAGTCGCCCTAAAACAAAGTTAAACATTATGAGGGAAGCGGTGA
TCGCCGAAGTATCGACTCAACTATCAGAGGTAGTTGGCGTCATCGAGCGCCATCTCGAACCGACGTTGCT
GGCCGTACATTTGTACGGCTCCGCAGTGGATGGCGGCCTGAAGCCACACAGTGATATTGATTTGCTGGTT
ACGGTGACCGTAAGGCTTGATGAAACAACGCGGCGAGCTTTGATCAACGACCTTTTGGAAACTTCGGCTT
CCCCTGGAGAGAGCGAGATTCTCCGCGCTGTAGAAGTCACCATTGTTGTGCACGACGACATCATTCCGTG
GCGTTATCCAGCTAAGCGCGAACTGCAATTTGGAGAATGGCAGCGCAATGACATTCTTGCAGGTATCTTC
GAGCCAGCCACGATCGACATTGATCTGGCTATCTTGCTGACAAAAGCAAGAGAACATAGCGTTGCCTTGG
TAGGTCCAGCGGCGGAGGAACTCTTTGATCCGGTTCCTGAACAGGATCTATTTGAGGCGCTAAATGAAAC
CTTAACGCTATGGAACTCGCCGCCCGACTGGGCTGGCGATGAGCGAAATGTAGTGCTTACGTTGTCCCGC
ATTTGGTACAGCGCAGTAACCGGCAAAATCGCGCCGAAGGATGTCGCTGCCGACTGGGCAATGGAGCGCC
TGCCGGCCCAGTATCAGCCCGTCATACTTGAAGCTAGACAGGCTTATCTTGGACAAGAAGAAGATCGCTT
GGCCTCGCGCGCAGATCAGTTGGAAGAATTTGTCCACTACGTGAAAGGCGAGATCACCAAGGTAGTCGGC
AAATAACCCTCGAGCCACCCATGACCAAAATCCCTTAACGTGAGTTACGCGTCGTTCCACTGAGCGTCAG
ACCCCGTAGAAAAGATCAAAGGATCTTCTTGAGATCCTTTTTTTCTGCGCGTAATCTGCTGCTTGCAAAC
AAAAAAACCACCGCTACCAGCGGTGGTTTGTTTGCCGGATCAAGAGCTACCAACTCTTTTTCCGAAGGTA
ACTGGCTTCAGCAGAGCGCAGATACCAAATACTGTCCTTCTAGTGTAGCCGTAGTTAGGCCACCACTTCA
AGAACTCTGTAGCACCGCCTACATACCTCGCTCTGCTAATCCTGTTACCAGTGGCTGCTGCCAGTGGCGA
TAAGTCGTGTCTTACCGGGTTGGACTCAAGACGATAGTTACCGGATAAGGCGCAGCGGTCGGGCTGAACG
GGGGGTTCGTGCACACAGCCCAGCTTGGAGCGAACGACCTACACCGAACTGAGATACCTACAGCGTGAGC
ATTGAGAAAGCGCCACGCTTCCCGAAGGGAGAAAGGCGGACAGGTATCCGGTAAGCGGCAGGGTCGGAAC
AGGAGAGCGCACGAGGGAGCTTCCAGGGGGAAACGCCTGGTATCTTTATAGTCCTGTCGGGTTTCGCCAC
CTCTGACTTGAGCGTCGATTTTTGTGATGCTCGTCAGGGGGGCGGAGCCTATGGAAAAACGCCAGCAACG
CGGCCTTTTTACGGTTCCTGGCCTTTTGCTGGCCTTTTGCTCACATGTTCTTTCCTGCGTTATCCCCTGA
TTCTGTGGATAACCGTATTACCGCCTTTGAGTGAGCTGATACCGCTCGCCGCAGCCGAACGACCGAGCGC
AGCGAGTCAGTGAGCGAGGAAGCGGAAGAGCGCCCAATACGCAAACCGCCTCTCCCCGCGCGTTGGCCGA
TTCATTAATGCAGCTGGCACGACAGGTTTCCCGACTGGAAAGCGGGCAGTGAGCGCAACGCAATTAATAC
GCGTACCGCTAGCCAGGAAGAGTTTGTAGAAACGCAAAAAGGCCATCCGTCAGGATGGCCTTCTGCTTAG
TTTGATGCCTGGCAGTTTATGGCGGGCGTCCTGCCCGCCACCCTCCGGGCCGTTGCTTCACAACGTTCAA
ATCCGCTCCCGGCGGATTTGTCCTACTCAGGAGAGCGTTCACCGACAAACAACAGATAAAACGAAAGGCC
CAGTCTTCCGACTGAGCCTTTCGTTTTATTTGATGCCTGGCAGTTCCCTACTCTCGCGTTAACGCTAGCA
TGGATGTTTTCCCAGTCACGACGTTGTAAAACGACGGCCAGTCTTAAG
