>Addgene plasmid #63483 | pFusB2-14 | addgene partial sequence | sequence record 116125 | pCR8_R1 5'-cgaaccgaacaggcttatgt-3'
GGTGTGCGTCACCCGGCAACCTTGGGTAGCAGCGAAGTCGAGGCATTTCTGTCCTGGCTGGTCTAGACGT
CTCGATAGCCACCACTTGGTCCGGGGTCAGGCCATGGTCCTGGCACAGCACCGGCAACAGCCGCTGCACC
GTTTCGAGCGCTTGCTTGCCGCCATCGTGGCTGGCGATAGCCACCACTTGGTCCGGAGTCAGGCCATGGT
CCTGGCACAGCACCGGCAACAGCCGCTGCACCGTTTCGAGCGCTTGCTTGCCGCCACCGTTGCTGGCGAT
AGCCACCACTTGGTCCGGGGTCAGGCCATGAGACGCTTAAGACTGGCCGTCGTTTTACAACGTCGTGACT
GGGAAAACATCCATGCTAGCGTTAACGCGAGAGTAGGGAACTGCCAGGCATCAAATAAAACGAAAGGCTC
AGTCGGAAGACTGGGCCTTTCGTTTTATCTGTTGTTTGTCGGTGAACGCTCTCCTGAGTAGGACAAATCC
GCCGGGAGCGGATTTGAACGTTGTGAAGCAACGGCCCGGAGGGTGGCGGGCAGGACGCCCGCCATAAACT
GCCAGGCATCAAACTAAGCAGAAGGCCATCCTGACGGATGGCCTTTTTGCGTTTCTACAAACTCTTCCTG
GCTA
