[The description below was written by a language model from this plasmid's Addgene catalogue record.]
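Description:
pFusB2-14 is a bacterial library plasmid from the FusX system, a one-step assembly scheme for building TALE repeat arrays used in TALENs and related genome-targeting proteins. It is based on the FusB2 backbone (about 3 kb without insert), is maintained at high copy number in standard E. coli cloning strains, and is selected with spectinomycin. The record lists no origin of replication or other backbone features. The recorded pCR8-named sequencing primers suggest a pCR8-type cloning backbone, but this is not explicitly stated.

The insert is a short synthetic fragment encoding two consecutive TALE repeats whose repeat-variable diresidues (RVDs) are NG followed by HD, designated B2_TC. Under the standard TALE code, NG recognises thymine and HD recognises cytosine, so the module specifies a TC dinucleotide. According to the stated purpose, these repeats occupy RVD positions 13 and 14 of the final array. The fragment was introduced through BsaI sites that were destroyed during cloning, which is consistent with Golden Gate-style construction, where type IIS enzymes cut outside their recognition sequence and leave defined overhangs for ordered, seamless ligation.

The plasmid carries no recorded promoter, tag or reporter, and it is not an expression construct in its own right. It serves as one member of a pre-assembled set of RVD modules. A user picks the library plasmid that matches the desired bases at positions 13–14 and combines it with the modules covering the other positions and a receiver backbone, producing a full-length TALE DNA-binding domain for a chosen genomic target.
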