Addgene plasmid #63483: pFusB2-14
Purpose: Encodes RVD positions 13-14 in TALEN assembly
Depositing lab: Stephen Ekker. Depositing organization: Mayo Foundation for Medical Education and Research. Publication: FusX: A rapid one-step TALE assembly system for genome science. Ma AC, McNulty MS, Tanya PL, Jarryd CM, Martinez-Galvez G, Argue DP, Lee HB, Urban MD, Bullard CE, Blackburn PR, Man TK, Clark KJ, Ekker SC. Hum Gene Ther. 2016 Jun;27(6):451-63. doi: 10.1089/hum.2015.172 PubMed 26854857.
Backbone
  Vector backbone: FusB2
  Backbone size w/o insert (bp): 2988
  Vector type: TALEN
Growth in bacteria
  Bacterial resistance: Spectinomycin, 50 μg/mL
  Growth temperature: 37°C
  Growth strain: DH5alpha
  Copy number: High Copy
Gene/Insert
  Gene/Insert name: NG HD (alt name: B2_TC)
  Species: Synthetic
  Mutation: none
  Cloning method: Restriction Enzyme; 5′ cloning site BsaI (destroyed during cloning); 3′ cloning site BsaI (destroyed during cloning)
  Sequencing primers: 5′ pCR8_F1; 3′ pCR8_R1
Terms and licenses: Academic/Nonprofit Terms; Industry Terms: Not Available to Industry
How to cite: pFusB2-14 was a gift from Stephen Ekker (Addgene plasmid # 63483 ; http://n2t.net/addgene:63483 ; RRID:Addgene_63483)
